>Addgene plasmid #209088 | pcDNA5/FRT/TO (pEHA1339) | addgene full sequence | sequence record 412639 | Addgene NGS Result
GACGGATCGGGAGATCTCCCGATCCCCTATGGTGCACTCTCAGTACAATCTGCTCTGATGCCGCATAGTT
AAGCCAGTATCTGCTCCCTGCTTGTGTGTTGGAGGTCGCTGAGTAGTGCGCGAGCAAAATTTAAGCTACA
ACAAGGCAAGGCTTGACCGACAATTGCATGAAGAATCTGCTTAGGGTTAGGCGTTTTGCGCTGCTTCGCG
ATGTACGGGCCAGATATACGCGTTGACATTGATTATTGACTAGTTATTAATAGTAATCAATTACGGGGTC
ATTAGTTCATAGCCCATATATGGAGTTCCGCGTTACATAACTTACGGTAAATGGCCCGCCTGGCTGACCG
CCCAACGACCCCCGCCCATTGACGTCAATAATGACGTATGTTCCCATAGTAACGCCAATAGGGACTTTCC
ATTGACGTCAATGGGTGGAGTATTTACGGTAAACTGCCCACTTGGCAGTACATCAAGTGTATCATATGCC
AAGTACGCCCCCTATTGACGTCAATGACGGTAAATGGCCCGCCTGGCATTATGCCCAGTACATGACCTTA
TGGGACTTTCCTACTTGGCAGTACATCTACGTATTAGTCATCGCTATTACCATGGTGATGCGGTTTTGGC
AGTACATCAATGGGCGTGGATAGCGGTTTGACTCACGGGGATTTCCAAGTCTCCACCCCATTGACGTCAA
TGGGAGTTTGTTTTGGCACCAAAATCAACGGGACTTTCCAAAATGTCGTAACAACTCCGCCCCATTGACG
CAAATGGGCGGTAGGCGTGTACGGTGGGAGGTCTATATAAGCAGAGCTCTCCCTATCAGTGATAGAGATC
TCCCTATCAGTGATAGAGATCGTCGACGAGCTCGTTTAGTGAACCGTCAGATCGCCTGGAGACGCCATCC
ACGCTGTTTTGACCTCCATAGAAGACACCGGGACCGATCCAGCCTCCGGACTCTAGCGTTTAAACTTAAG
CTTGGTACCGAGCTCGGATCCACTAGTCCAGTGTGGTGGAATTCTGCAGATATCCAGCACAGTGGCGGCC
GCTCGAGTCTAGAGGGCCCGTTTAAACCCGCTGATCAGCCTCGACTGTGCCTTCTAGTTGCCAGCCATCT
GTTGTTTGCCCCTCCCCCGTGCCTTCCTTGACCCTGGAAGGTGCCACTCCCACTGTCCTTTCCTAATAAA
ATGAGGAAATTGCATCGCATTGTCTGAGTAGGTGTCATTCTATTCTGGGGGGTGGGGTGGGGCAGGACAG
CAAGGGGGAGGATTGGGAAGACAATAGCAGGCATGCTGGGGATGCGGTGGGCTCTATGGCTTCTGAGGCG
GAAAGAACCAGCTGGGGCTCTAGGGGGTATCCCC
[124 nt withheld, positions 1365-1488]
C
[91 nt withheld, positions 1490-1580]
AGGGTGATGGTTCACGTACCTAGAAGTTCCTATTCCGAAGTTCCTATTCTCTAGAAAGTATAGGAACTTC
CTTGGCCAAAAAGCCTGAACTCACCGCGACGTCTGTCGAGAAGTTTCTGATCGAAAAGTTCGACAGCGTC
TCCGACCTGATGCAGCTCTCGGAGGGCGAAGAATCTCGTGCTTTCAGCTTCGATGTAGGAGGGCGTGGAT
ATGTCCTGCGGGTAAATAGCTGCGCCGATGGTTTCTACAAAGATCGTTATGTTTATCGGCACTTTGCATC
GGCCGCGCTCCCGATTCCGGAAGTGCTTGACATTGGGGAATTCAGCGAGAGCCTGACCTATTGCATCTCC
CGCCGTGCACAGGGTGTCACGTTGCAAGACCTGCCTGAAACCGAACTGCCCGCTGTTCTGCAGCCGGTCG
CGGAGGCCATGGATGCGATCGCTGCGGCCGATCTTAGCCAGACGAGCGGGTTCGGCCCATTCGGACCGCA
AGGAATCGGTCAATACACTACATGGCGTGATTTCATATGCGCGATTGCTGATCCCCATGTGTATCACTGG
CAAACTGTGATGGACGACACCGTCAGTGCGTCCGTCGCGCAGGCTCTCGATGAGCTGATGCTTTGGGCCG
AGGACTGCCCCGAAGTCCGGCACCTCGTGCACGCGGATTTCGGCTCCAACAATGTCCTGACGGACAATGG
CCGCATAACAGCGGTCATTGACTGGAGCGAGGCGATGTTCGGGGATTCCCAATACGAGGTCGCCAACATC
TTCTTCTGGAGGCCGTGGTTGGCTTGTATGGAGCAGCAGACGCGCTACTTCGAGCGGAGGCATCCGGAGC
TTGCAGGATCGCCGCGGCTCCGGGCGTATATGCTCCGCATTGGTCTTGACCAACTCTATCAGAGCTTGGT
TGACGGCAATTTCGATGATGCAGCTTGGGCGCAGGGTCGATGCGACGCAATCGTCCGATCCGGAGCCGGG
ACTGTCGGGCGTACACAAATCGCCCGCAGAAGCGCGGCCGTCTGGACCGATGGCTGTGTAGAAGTACTCG
CCGATAGTGGAAACCGACGCCCCAGCACTCGTCCGAGGGCAAAGGAATAGCACGTACTACGAGATTTCGA
TTCCACCGCCGCCTTCTATGAAAGGTTGGGCTTCGGAATCGTTTTCCGGGACGCCGGCTGGATGATCCTC
CAGCGCGGGGATCTCATGCTGGAGTTCTTCGCCCACCCCAACTTGTTTATTGCAGCTTATAATGGTTACA
AATAAAGCAATAGCATCACAAATTTCACAAATAAAGCATTTTTTTCACTGCATTCTAGTTGTGGTTTGTC
CAAACTCATCAATGTATCTTATCATGTCTGTATACCGTCGACCTCTAGCTAGAGCTTGGCGTAATCATGG
TCATAGCTGTTTCCTGTGTGAAATTGTTATCCGCTCACAATTCCACACAACATACGAGCCGGAAGCATAA
AGTGTAAAGCCTGGGGTGCCTAATGAGTGAGCTAACTCACATTAATTGCGTTGCGCTCACTGCCCGCTTT
CCAGTCGGGAAACCTGTCGTGCCAGCTGCATTAATGAATCGGCCAACGCGCGGGGAGAGGCGGTTTGCGT
ATTGGGCGCTCTTCCGCTTCCTCGCTCACTGACTCGCTGCGCTCGGTCGTTCGGCTGCGGCGAGCGGTAT
CAGCTCACTCAAAGGCGGTAATACGGTTATCCACAGAATCAGGGGATAACGCAGGAAAGAACATGTGAGC
AAAAGGCCAGCAAAAGGCCAGGAACCGTAAAAAGGCCGCGTTGCTGGCGTTTTTCCATAGGCTCCGCCCC
CCTGACGAGCATCACAAAAATCGACGCTCAAGTCAGAGGTGGCGAAACCCGACAGGACTATAAAGATACC
AGGCGTTTCCCCCTGGAAGCTCCCTCGTGCGCTCTCCTGTTCCGACCCTGCCGCTTACCGGATACCTGTC
CGCCTTTCTCCCTTCGGGAAGCGTGGCGCTTTCTCATAGCTCACGCTGTAGGTATCTCAGTTCGGTGTAG
GTCGTTCGCTCCAAGCTGGGCTGTGTGCACGAACCCCCCGTTCAGCCCGACCGCTGCGCCTTATCCGGTA
ACTATCGTCTTGAGTCCAACCCGGTAAGACACGACTTATCGCCACTGGCAGCAGCCACTGGTAACAGGAT
TAGCAGAGCGAGGTATGTAGGCGGTGCTACAGAGTTCTTGAAGTGGTGGCCTAACTACGGCTACACTAGA
AGAACAGTATTTGGTATCTGCGCTCTGCTGAAGCCAGTTACCTTCGGAAAAAGAGTTGGTAGCTCTTGAT
CCGGCAAACAAACCACCGCTGGTAGCGGTGGTTTTTTTGTTTGCAAGCAGCAGATTACGCGCAGAAAAAA
AGGATCTCAAGAAGATCCTTTGATCTTTTCTACGGGGTCTGACGCTCAGTGGAACGAAAACTCACGTTAA
GGGATTTTGGTCATGAGATTATCAAAAAGGATCTTCACCTAGATCCTTTTAAATTAAAAATGAAGTTTTA
AATCAATCTAAAGTATATATGAGTAAACTTGGTCTGACAGTTACCAATGCTTAATCAGTGAGGCACCTAT
CTCAGCGATCTGTCTATTTCGTTCATCCATAGTTGCCTGACTCCCCGTCGTGTAGATAACTACGATACGG
GAGGGCTTACCATCTGGCCCCAGTGCTGCAATGATACCGCGAGACCCACGCTCACCGGCTCCAGATTTAT
CAGCAATAAACCAGCCAGCCGGAAGGGCCGAGCGCAGAAGTGGTCCTGCAACTTTATCCGCCTCCATCCA
GTCTATTAATTGTTGCCGGGAAGCTAGAGTAAGTAGTTCGCCAGTTAATAGTTTGCGCAACGTTGTTGCC
ATTGCTACAGGCATCGTGGTGTCACGCTCGTCGTTTGGTATGGCTTCATTCAGCTCCGGTTCCCAACGAT
CAAGGCGAGTTACATGATCCCCCATGTTGTGCAAAAAAGCGGTTAGCTCCTTCGGTCCTCCGATCGTTGT
CAGAAGTAAGTTGGCCGCAGTGTTATCACTCATGGTTATGGCAGCACTGCATAATTCTCTTACTGTCATG
CCATCCGTAAGATGCTTTTCTGTGACTGGTGAGTACTCAACCAAGTCATTCTGAGAATAGTGTATGCGGC
GACCGAGTTGCTCTTGCCCGGCGTCAATACGGGATAATACCGCGCCACATAGCAGAACTTTAAAAGTGCT
CATCATTGGAAAACGTTCTTCGGGGCGAAAACTCTCAAGGATCTTACCGCTGTTGAGATCCAGTTCGATG
TAACCCACTCGTGCACCCAACTGATCTTCAGCATCTTTTACTTTCACCAGCGTTTCTGGGTGAGCAAAAA
CAGGAAGGCAAAATGCCGCAAAAAAGGGAATAAGGGCGACACGGAAATGTTGAATACTCATACTCTTCCT
TTTTCAATATTATTGAAGCATTTATCAGGGTTATTGTCTCATGAGCGGATACATATTTGAATGTATTTAG
AAAAATAAACAAATAGGGGTTCCGCGCACATTTCCCCGAAAAGTGCCACCTGACGTC
Features (pLannotate 1.2.2; 20 found; start..end, strand, type, name):
     28..80      -  misc_feature   bom (fragment): basis of mobility region from pBR322
    235..614     +  enhancer       CMV enhancer: human cytomegalovirus immediate early enhancer
    615..818     +  promoter       CMV promoter: human cytomegalovirus (CMV) immediate early promoter
    820..839     +  promoter       PLtetO-1 promoter (fragment): modified phage lambda PL promoter with tet operator sites (Lutz and Bujard, 1997)
    841..860     +  promoter       PLtetO-1 promoter (fragment): modified phage lambda PL promoter with tet operator sites (Lutz and Bujard, 1997)
    868..901     +  promoter       TRE3GV promoter (fragment): 3rd-generation Tet-responsive promoter that can be activated by binding of Tet-On® 3G, optimized for retroviral and lentiviral vectors
   1095..1319    +  polyA_signal   bGH poly(A) signal: bovine growth hormone polyadenylation signal
   1323..1344    +  promoter       SV40 promoter (fragment): SV40 enhancer and early promoter
   1365..1598    +  rep_origin     f1 ori (fragment) (sequence partly withheld): f1 bacteriophage origin of replication; arrow indicates direction of (+) strand synthesis
   1603..1650    +  protein_bind   FRT: FLP-mediated recombination occurs in the 8-bp core sequence TCTAGAAA (Turan and Bode, 2011). FLP recombinase from the Saccharomyces cerevisiae 2μ plasmid
   1658..2680    +  CDS            HygR: aminoglycoside phosphotransferase from E. coli; aph(4)-Ia; confers resistance to hygromycin
   2690..2815    +  CDS            ble (fragment): BLE_KLEPN - Experimental evidence at protein level: Swiss-Prot protein existence level 1. Binding protein with a strong affinity to the bleomycin family of antibiotics. Binds to CL990; an antimitotic-antibiotic compound. From Klebsiella pneumoniae.
   2810..2931    +  polyA_signal   SV40 poly(A) signal: SV40 polyadenylation signal
   3004..3020    -  protein_bind   lac operator: The lac repressor binds to the lac operator to inhibit transcription in E. coli. This inhibition can be relieved by adding lactose or isopropyl-β-D-thiogalactopyranoside (IPTG). lac repressor encoded by lacI
   3028..3058    -  promoter       lac promoter: promoter for the E. coli lac operon
   3073..3094    -  protein_bind   CAP binding site: CAP binding activates transcription in the presence of cAMP. E. coli catabolite activator protein
   3107..3199    -  CDS            lacI (fragment): lac repressor; lacI; The lac repressor binds to the lac operator to inhibit transcription in E. coli. This inhibition can be relieved by adding lactose or isopropyl-β-D-thiogalactopyranoside (IPTG).
   3382..3970    -  rep_origin     ori: high-copy-number ColE1/pMB1/pBR322/pUC origin of replication
   4141..5001    -  CDS            AmpR: β-lactamase; bla; confers resistance to ampicillin, carbenicillin, and related antibiotics
   5002..5106    -  promoter       AmpR promoter: bla
