[The description below was written by a language model from this plasmid's Addgene catalogue record and pLannotate feature annotations shown in this document.]
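Description:
pcDNA5/FRT/TO (pEHA1339) is an empty mammalian expression backbone of about 5.1 kb, built on the pcDNA series and intended for tetracycline-regulated transgene expression combined with FLP/FRT-mediated site-specific integration. It carries no insert. In bacteria it replicates from a high-copy ColE1/pUC-type origin and is selected with ampicillin through a β-lactamase gene driven by its own promoter. Short remnants of other bacterial sequences (a bom fragment, lac promoter/operator and CAP site, a lacI fragment, and a partial f1 origin) are also annotated and appear to be leftovers of the vector lineage rather than functional modules.

The expression cassette consists of the human CMV immediate early enhancer and promoter followed directly by two short matches annotated as tet operator-containing promoter fragments. This is consistent with a CMV/TetO arrangement, in which a Tet repressor supplied by the host cell blocks transcription until tetracycline or doxycycline is added. A gap between these elements and the bovine growth hormone polyadenylation signal is presumably where a gene of interest is cloned, although the feature table does not annotate a multiple cloning site.

Downstream, an FRT site sits immediately ahead of a hygromycin resistance coding sequence with an SV40 poly(A) signal. No full promoter is annotated in front of this gene, only a very short SV40 promoter fragment further upstream. That layout fits the usual design in which FLP recombination into a genomic FRT landing site places HygR behind a resident promoter, so that hygromycin resistance marks correct integration. The plasmid therefore serves as a starting vector for making isogenic, single-site, inducible stable cell lines.
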