Addgene plasmid #209088: pcDNA5/FRT/TO (pEHA1339)
Purpose: (Empty Backbone) Backbone plasmid for Tet Responsive transgene expression, FRT integration
Depositing lab: Vikram Khurana. Depositing organization: Brigham and Women's Hospital. Publication: The Parkinson's disease protein alpha-synuclein is a modulator of processing bodies and mRNA stability. Hallacli E, Kayatekin C, Nazeen S, Wang XH, Sheinkopf Z, Sathyakumar S, Sarkar S, Jiang X, Dong X, Di Maio R, Wang W, Keeney MT, Felsky D, Sandoe J, Vahdatshoar A, Udeshi ND, Mani DR, Carr SA, Lindquist S, De Jager PL, Bartel DP, Myers CL, Greenamyre JT, Feany MB, Sunyaev SR, Chung CY, Khurana V. Cell. 2022 Jun 9;185(12):2035-2056.e33. doi: 10.1016/j.cell.2022.05.008. PubMed 35688132.
Backbone
  Vector backbone: pCDNA
  Vector type: Mammalian Expression
Growth in bacteria
  Bacterial resistance: Ampicillin, 100 μg/mL
  Growth temperature: 37°C
  Growth strain: DH5alpha
  Copy number: High Copy
Gene/Insert
  Gene/Insert name: None
Terms and licenses: Academic/Nonprofit Terms; Industry Terms: Not Available to Industry
Depositor comments: pEHA1339
How to cite: pcDNA5/FRT/TO (pEHA1339) was a gift from Vikram Khurana (Addgene plasmid # 209088 ; http://n2t.net/addgene:209088 ; RRID:Addgene_209088)
